Addgene plasmid #58410: pCMV-HA-mIFITM3-N2A
Purpose: Expresses murine IFITM3-N2A with an N-terminal HA tag in mammalian cells (mutates possible glycosylation site)
Depositing lab: Howard Hang & Jacob Yount. Depositing organization: Rockefeller University. Publication: S-palmitoylation and ubiquitination differentially regulate interferon-induced transmembrane protein 3 (IFITM3)-mediated resistance to influenza virus. Yount JS, Karssemeijer RA, Hang HC. J Biol Chem. 2012 Jun 1;287(23):19631-41. doi: 10.1074/jbc.M112.362095. Epub 2012 Apr 17. PubMed 22511783.
Backbone
  Vector backbone: pCMV-HA
  Backbone manufacturer: clontech
  Backbone size w/o insert (bp): 3800
  Total vector size (bp): 4211
  Vector type: Mammalian Expression
Growth in bacteria
  Bacterial resistance: Ampicillin, 100 μg/mL
  Growth temperature: 37°C
  Growth strain: DH5alpha
  Copy number: High Copy
Gene/Insert
  Gene/Insert name: IFITM3
  Species: M. musculus (mouse)
  Mutation: Asparagine 2 to Alanine
  Entrez Gene: Ifitm3 (a.k.a. 1110004C05Rik, Cd225, Cdw217, DSPA2b, Fgls, IP15, mil-1)
  Promoter: CMV IE
  Tag / fusion protein: HA (N terminal on backbone)
  Cloning method: Restriction Enzyme; 5′ cloning site EcoRI (not destroyed); 3′ cloning site SalI (not destroyed)
  Sequencing primers: 5′ GATCCGGTACTAGAGGAACTGAAAAAC
Terms and licenses: Academic/Nonprofit Terms; Industry Terms: Not Available to Industry
How to cite: pCMV-HA-mIFITM3-N2A was a gift from Howard Hang & Jacob Yount (Addgene plasmid # 58410 ; http://n2t.net/addgene:58410 ; RRID:Addgene_58410)
