[The description below was written by a language model from this plasmid's Addgene catalogue record.]
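Description:
pCMV-HA-mIFITM3-N2A is a mammalian expression plasmid built on the commercial pCMV-HA backbone, with a recorded total size of about 4.2 kb (roughly 3.8 kb of backbone plus a small insert). It is maintained in E. coli as a high-copy plasmid under ampicillin selection. The record does not include a feature table, so the bacterial origin, polyadenylation signal and other backbone elements are not itemised, and no mammalian selection marker is listed, which fits use by transient transfection.

The payload is the mouse Ifitm3 coding sequence, encoding interferon-induced transmembrane protein 3, cloned between EcoRI and SalI sites that both remain intact. Transcription is driven by the cytomegalovirus immediate-early promoter, a strong constitutive promoter in most mammalian cell lines. The backbone supplies an HA epitope fused to the N terminus of the protein, allowing detection or immunoprecipitation with anti-HA antibodies without relying on an IFITM3-specific reagent. The insert carries a point mutation changing asparagine 2 to alanine, which the depositors describe as removing a possible glycosylation site.

The construct is intended for expressing this tagged mutant in mammalian cells, presumably for comparison with wild-type protein to test whether modification at that residue occurs or matters. The associated study examined how post-translational modifications of IFITM3, specifically S-palmitoylation and ubiquitination, affect its ability to confer resistance to influenza virus, so this plasmid belongs to work dissecting how IFITM3 modification relates to its antiviral activity.
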