>Addgene plasmid #58410 | pCMV-HA-mIFITM3-N2A | addgene partial sequence | sequence record 95990 | pcDL-F 5'-GTTGCCTTTACTTCTAGGCCT-3'
CGCGGGCCCACCATGTACCCATACGATGTTCCAGATTACGCTCTTATGGCCATGGAGGCCCGAATTCCCA
TGGCACACACTTCTCAAGCCTTCATCACCGCTGCCAGTGGAGGACAGCCCCCAAACTACGAAAGAATCAA
GGAAGAATATGAGGTGGCTGAGATGGGGGCACCGCACGGATCGGCTTCTGTCAGAACTACTGTGATCAAC
ATGCCCAGAGAGGTGTCGGTGCCTGACCATGTGGTCTGGTCCCTGTTCAATACACTCTTCATGAACTTCT
GCTGCCTGGGCTTCATAGCCTATGCCTACTCCGTGAAGTCTAGGGATCGGAAGATGGTGGGTGATGTGAC
TGGAGCCCAGGCCTACGCCTCCACTGCTAAGTGCCTGAACATCAGCACCTTGGTCCTCAGCATCCTGATG
GTTGTTATCACCATTGTTAGTGTCATCATCATTGTTCTTAACGCTCAAAACCTTCACACTTAAGTCGACC
GAGATCTCTCGAGGTACCGCGGCCGCGGGGATCCAGACATGATAAGATACATTGATGAGTTTGGACAAAC
CACAACTAGAATGCAGTGAAAAAAATGCTTTATTTGTGAAATTTGTGATGCTATTGCTTTATTTGTAACC
ATTATAAGCTGCAATAAACAAGTTAACAACAACAATTGCATTCATTTTATGTTTCAGGTTCAGGGGGAGG
TGTGGGAGGTTTTT
