>Addgene plasmid #58410 | pCMV-HA-mIFITM3-N2A | addgene partial sequence | sequence record 95991 | EBV-rev 5'-GTGGTTTGTCCAAACTCATC-3'
TGTCTGGATCCCCGCGGCCGCGGTACCTCGAGAGATCTCGGTCGACTTAAGTGTGAAGGTTTTGAGCGTT
AAGAACAATGATGATGACACTAACAATGGTGATAACAACCATCAGGATGCTGAGGACCAAGGTGCTGATG
TTCAGGCACTTAGCAGTGGAGGCGTAGGCCTGGGCTCCAGTCACATCACCCACCATCTTCCGATCCCTAG
ACTTCACGGAGTAGGCATAGGCTATGAAGCCCAGGCAGCAGAAGTTCATGAAGAGTGTATTGAACAGGGA
CCAGACCACATGGTCAGGCACCGACACCTCTCTGGGCATGTTGATCACAGTAGTTCTGACAGAAGCCGAT
CCGTGCGGTGCCCCCATCTCAGCCACCTCATATTCTTCCTTGATTCTTTCGTAGTTTGGGGGCTGTCCTC
CACTGGCAGCGGTGATGAAGGCTTGAGAAGTGTGTGCCATGGGAATTCGGGCCTCCATGGCCATAAGAGC
GTAATCTGGAACATCGTATGGGTACATGGTGGGCCCGCGGGTACAATTCCGCAGCTTTTAGAGCAGAAGT
AACACTTCCGTACAGGCCTAGAAGTAAAGGCAACATCCACTGAGGAGCAGTTCTTTGATTTGCACCACCA
CCGGATCCGGGACCTGAAATAAAAGACAAAAAGACTAAACTTACCAGTTAACTTTCTGGTTTTTCAGTTC
CTCTAGTACCGGATCCTCTAGAGTCCGGAGGCTGGATCGGTCCCGGTGTCTTCTATGGAGGTCAAAACAG
CGTGGATGGCGTCTCCAGGCGATCTGACGGTTCACTAAACGAGCTCTGCTTATATAGACCTCCCACCGTA
CACGCCTACCGCCCATTTGCGTCAATGGGG
